Addgene plasmid #69936: Lasso 2
Purpose: The second of the two RNA lassos required for the RNA chain construction.
Depositing lab: Alfonso Jaramillo. Depositing organization: University of Warwick. Publication: Design and Characterization of Topological Small RNAs. Hassall J, MacDonald P, Cordero T, Rostain W, Jaramillo A. Methods Mol Biol. 2015;1316:149-67. doi: 10.1007/978-1-4939-2730-2_13. PubMed 25967060.
Backbone
  Vector backbone: pSB1C3
  Backbone manufacturer: Standard Registry of Biological Parts
  Backbone size w/o insert (bp): 2060
  Total vector size (bp): 2322
  Modifications to backbone: Addition of BsaI restriction sites
  Vector type: Synthetic Biology
Growth in bacteria
  Bacterial resistance: Chloramphenicol, 25 μg/mL
  Growth temperature: 37°C
  Growth strain: DH5alpha
  Copy number: High Copy
Gene/Insert
  Gene/Insert name: Lasso 2
  Species: Synthetic
  Insert size (bp): 262
  Promoter: TAATACGACTCACTATAGGG
  Cloning method: Restriction Enzyme; 5′ cloning site BsaI (destroyed during cloning); 3′ cloning site BsaI (destroyed during cloning)
  Sequencing primers: 5′ tgccacctgacgtctaagaa
Terms and licenses: Academic/Nonprofit Terms; Industry Terms: Not Available to Industry
Depositor comments: See Genebank file for annotations.
How to cite: Lasso 2 was a gift from Alfonso Jaramillo (Addgene plasmid # 69936 ; http://n2t.net/addgene:69936 ; RRID:Addgene_69936)
