[The description below was written by a language model from this plasmid's Addgene catalogue record and pLannotate feature annotations shown in this document.]
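Description:
Lasso 2 is a small synthetic-biology plasmid of about 2.3 kb, built on pSB1C3, the standard high-copy BioBrick backbone from the Registry of Standard Biological Parts. The backbone was modified to carry BsaI sites, and these were used to insert the payload and were destroyed in the process. The plasmid replicates in E. coli from a ColE1/pUC-type origin. Selection is with chloramphenicol, through a chloramphenicol acetyltransferase (cat) gene driven by its native promoter and followed by a lambda t0 terminator. Further terminators are annotated in the backbone (a his operon terminator fragment and a putative bacterial terminator). They flank the cloning region and probably help insulate it from read-through transcription.

The payload is a 262 bp synthetic insert encoding a designed "lasso" RNA. The feature table places a T7 promoter at the start of the cassette and a T7 terminator roughly 200 nt downstream, so the RNA-coding segment lies between them and is transcribed by bacteriophage T7 RNA polymerase. The automated annotation does not resolve any internal elements in this segment. The depositor notes that the detailed annotations are in the accompanying GenBank file, so the structural motifs that give the RNA its topology are not described in the information given here.

According to the record, this construct produces the second of two RNA lassos that are needed together to build an RNA chain, as part of work on designing and characterising topological small RNAs. It is therefore meant to be used with its partner lasso plasmid. The deposited full sequence is flagged as not fully sequence-confirmed.
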