Features (pLannotate 1.2.2; 8 found; start..end, strand, type, name):
      5..23      +  promoter       T7 promoter: promoter for bacteriophage T7 RNA polymerase
    219..266     +  terminator     T7 terminator: transcription terminator for bacteriophage T7 RNA polymerase
    289..340     +  terminator     his operon terminator (fragment): This putative transcriptin terminator from the E. coli his operon has a 2-bp deletion introduced during synthesis. Its efficiency has not been determined.
    535..1123    -  rep_origin     ori: high-copy-number ColE1/pMB1/pBR322/pUC origin of replication
   1306..1400    -  terminator     lambda t0 terminator: transcription terminator from phage lambda
   1424..2080    -  CDS            cat: CAT_ECOLX - Experimental evidence at protein level: Swiss-Prot protein existence level 1. This enzyme is an effector of chloramphenicol resistance in bacteria. From Escherichia coli. This protein is used as a marker in many commonly used cloning vectors, such as pACYC184.
   2081..2178    -  promoter       cat promoter: promoter of the E. coli cat gene encoding chloramphenicol acetyltransferase
   2264..2307    -  terminator     bacterial terminator: putative bacterial transcription terminator
>Addgene plasmid #69936 | Lasso 2 | depositor full sequence | sequence record 124239 | (not fully sequence-confirmed)
CGCTTAATACGACTCACTATAGGGAGGCTGTCCTCGTCCGTATGACGAGAGAAGCCTACCAGAGAAACAC
ACGACGTAAGTCGTGGTACATTACCTGGTACAAGCCTTGTCCCTTGAAGAGAACAACTAACAACTAACAA
CAACAATCAACTATTAAACGGTAGACCCAAACATACAACAACAATCAACAATCAACCAAGGCTGTCCTCG
TCGATATCCTAGCATAACCCCTTGGGGCCTCTAAACGGGTCTTGAGGGGTTTTTTGAGCCTCTTCCTGCA
GTCCGGCAAAAAAACGGCAAGGTGTCACCACCCTGCCCTTTTTCTTTAAAACCGAAAAGATTACTTCGCG
TTATGCAGGCTTCCTCGCTCACTGACTCGCTGCGCTCGGTCGTTCGGCTGCGGCGAGCGGTATCAGCTCA
CTCAAAGGCGGTAATACGGTTATCCACAGAATCAGGGGATAACGCAGGAAAGAACATGTGAGCAAAAGGC
CAGCAAAAGGCCAGGAACCGTAAAAAGGCCGCGTTGCTGGCGTTTTTCCACAGGCTCCGCCCCCCTGACG
AGCATCACAAAAATCGACGCTCAAGTCAGAGGTGGCGAAACCCGACAGGACTATAAAGATACCAGGCGTT
TCCCCCTGGAAGCTCCCTCGTGCGCTCTCCTGTTCCGACCCTGCCGCTTACCGGATACCTGTCCGCCTTT
CTCCCTTCGGGAAGCGTGGCGCTTTCTCATAGCTCACGCTGTAGGTATCTCAGTTCGGTGTAGGTCGTTC
GCTCCAAGCTGGGCTGTGTGCACGAACCCCCCGTTCAGCCCGACCGCTGCGCCTTATCCGGTAACTATCG
TCTTGAGTCCAACCCGGTAAGACACGACTTATCGCCACTGGCAGCAGCCACTGGTAACAGGATTAGCAGA
GCGAGGTATGTAGGCGGTGCTACAGAGTTCTTGAAGTGGTGGCCTAACTACGGCTACACTAGAAGAACAG
TATTTGGTATCTGCGCTCTGCTGAAGCCAGTTACCTTCGGAAAAAGAGTTGGTAGCTCTTGATCCGGCAA
ACAAACCACCGCTGGTAGCGGTGGTTTTTTTGTTTGCAAGCAGCAGATTACGCGCAGAAAAAAAGGATCT
CAAGAAGATCCTTTGATCTTTTCTACGGGGTCTGACGCTCAGTGGAACGAAAACTCACGTTAAGGGATTT
TGGTCATGAGATTATCAAAAAGGATCTTCACCTAGATCCTTTTAAATTAAAAATGAAGTTTTAAATCAAT
CTAAAGTATATATGAGTAAACTTGGTCTGACAGCTCGAGGCTTGGATTCTCACCAATAAAAAACGCCCGG
CGGCAACCGAGCGTTCTGAACAAATCCAGATGGAGTTCTGAGGTCATTACTGGATCTATCAACAGGAGTC
CAAGCGAGCTCGATATCAAATTACGCCCCGCCCTGCCACTCATCGCAGTACTGTTGTAATTCATTAAGCA
TTCTGCCGACATGGAAGCCATCACAAACGGCATGATGAACCTGAATCGCCAGCGGCATCAGCACCTTGTC
GCCTTGCGTATAATATTTGCCCATGGTGAAAACGGGGGCGAAGAAGTTGTCCATATTGGCCACGTTTAAA
TCAAAACTGGTGAAACTCACCCAGGGATTGGCTGAGACGAAAAACATATTCTCAATAAACCCTTTAGGGA
AATAGGCCAGGTTTTCACCGTAACACGCCACATCTTGCGAATATATGTGTAGAAACTGCCGGAAATCGTC
GTGGTATTCACTCCAGAGCGATGAAAACGTTTCAGTTTGCTCATGGAAAACGGTGTAACAAGGGTGAACA
CTATCCCATATCACCAGCTCACCGTCTTTCATTGCCATACGAAATTCCGGATGAGCATTCATCAGGCGGG
CAAGAATGTGAATAAAGGCCGGATAAAACTTGTGCTTATTTTTCTTTACGGTCTTTAAAAAGGCCGTAAT
ATCCAGCTGAACGGTCTGGTTATAGGTACATTGAGCAACTGACTGAAATGCCTCAAAATGTTCTTTACGA
TGCCATTGGGATATATCAACGGTGGTATATCCAGTGATTTTTTTCTCCATTTTAGCTTCCTTAGCTCCTG
AAAATCTCGATAACTCAAAAAATACGCCCGGTAGTGATCTTATTTCATTATGGTGAAAGTTGGAACCTCT
TACGTGCCCGATCAACTCGAGTGCCACCTGACGTCTAAGAAACCATTATTATCATGACATTAACCTATAA
AAATAGGCGTATCACGAGGCAGAATTTCAGATAAAAAAAATCCTTAGCTTTCGCTAAGGATGATTTCTGG
AATTCGAAGA
