>Addgene plasmid #69936 | Lasso 2 | depositor partial sequence | sequence record 124240 | covers insert
ANTTACTATAAAAATAGGCGTATCACGAGGCAGAATTTCAGATAAAAAAAATCCTTAGCTTTCGCTAAGG
ATGATTTCTGGAATTCGAAGACGCTTAATACGACTCACTATAGGGAGGCTGTCCTCGTCCGTATGACGAG
AGAAGCCTACCAGAGAAACACACGACGTAAGTCGTGGTACATTACCTGGTACAAGCCTTGTCCCTTGAAG
AGAACAACTAACAACTAACAACAACAATCAACTATTAAACGGTAGACCCAAACATACAACAACAATCAAC
AATCAACCAAGGCTGTCCTCGTCGATATCCTAGCATAACCCCTTGGGGCCTCTAAACGGGTCTTGAGGGG
TTTTTTGAGCCTCTTCCTGCAGTCCGGCAAAAAAACGGCAAGGTGTCACCACCCTGCCCTTTTTCTTTAA
AACCGAAAAGATTACTTCGCGTTATGCAGGCTTCCTCGCTCACTGACTCGCTGCGCTCGGTCGTTCGGCT
GCGGCGAGCGGTATCAGCTCACTCAAAGGCGGTAATACGGTTATCCACAGAATCAGGGGATAACGCAGGA
AAGAACATGTGAGCAAAAGGCCAGCAAAAGGCCAGGAACCGTAAAAAGGCCGCGTTGCTGGCGTTTTTCC
ACAGGCTCCGCCCCCCTGACGAGCATCACAAAAATCGACGCTCAAGTCAGAGGTGGCGAAACCCGACAGG
ACTATAAAGATACCAGGCGTTTCCCCCTGGAAGCTCCCTCGTGCGCTCTCCTGTTCCGACCCTGCCGCTT
ACCGGATACCTGTCCGCCTTTCTCCCTTCGGGAAGCGTGGCGCTTTCTCATAGCTCACGCTGTAGGTATC
TCAGTTCGGTGTAGGTCGTTCGCTCCAAGCTGGGCTGTGTGCACGAACCCCCCGTTCAGCCCGACCGCTG
CGCCTTATCCGGTAACTATCGTCTTGAGTCCAACCCGGTAAGACACGACTTATCGCCACTGGCAGCAGCC
ACTGGTAACAGGATTAGCAGAGCGAGGTATGTAGGNGGTGCTACAGAGTTCTTGAAGTGGTGGCCTAACT
ACGGCTACNCTAGAANAACAGTATTTGGTATCTGCGCTCTGCTGAAGCCAGTTACCTTCGGAAAANNNNT
TGGTANNTCTTGATCCGGNAANCAAACCACCGCTGG
