>Addgene plasmid #69936 | Lasso 2 | addgene partial sequence | sequence record 136409 | T7 5'-TAATACGACTCACTATAGGG-3'
ACACACGACGTAAGTCGTGGTACATTACCTGGTACAAGCCTTGTCCCTTGAAGAGAACAACTAACAACTA
ACAACAACAATCAACTATTAAACGGTAGACCCAAACATACAACAACAATCAACAATCAACCAAGGCTGTC
CTCGTCGATATCCTAGCATAACCCCTTGGGGCCTCTAAACGGGTCTTGAGGGGTTTTTTGAGCCTCTTCC
TGCAGTCCGGCAAAAAAACGGCAAGGTGTCACCACCCTGCCCTTTTTCTTTAAAACCGAAAAGATTACTT
CGCGTTATGCAGGCTTCCTCGCTCACTGACTCGCTGCGCTCGGTCGTTCGGCTGCGGCGAGCGGTATCAG
CTCACTCAAAGGCGGTAATACGGTTATCCACAGAATCAGGGGATAACGCAGGAAAGAACATGTGAGCAAA
AGGCCAGCAAAAGGCCAGGAACCGTAAAAAGGCCGCGTTGCTGGCGTTTTTCCACAGGCTCCGCCCCCCT
GACGAGCATCACAAAAATCGACGCTCAAGTCAGAGGTGGCGAAACCCGACAGGACTATAAAGATACCAGG
CGTTTCCCCCTGGAAGCTCCCTCGTGCGCTCTCCTGTTCCGACCCTGCCGCTTACCGGATACCTGTCCGC
CTTTCTCCCTTCGGGAAGCGTGGCGCTTTCTCATAGCTCACGCTGTAGGTATCTCAGTTCGGTGTAGGTC
GTTCGCTCCAAGCTGGGCTGTGTGCACGAACCCCCCGTTCAGCCCGACCGCTGCGCCTTATCCGGTAACT
ATCGTCTTGAGTCCAACCCGGTAAGACACGACTTATCGCCACTGGCAGCAGCCACTGGTAACAG
