>Addgene plasmid #69936 | Lasso 2 | addgene partial sequence | sequence record 136444 | L4440 5'-AGCGAGTCAGTGAGCGAG-3'
AAGGGCAGGGTGGTGACACCTTGCCGTTTTTTTGCCGGACTGCAGGAAGAGGCTCAAAAAACCCCTCAAG
ACCCGTTTAGAGGCCCCAAGGGGTTATGCTAGGATATCGACGAGGACAGCCTTGGTTGATTGTTGATTGT
TGTTGTATGTTTGGGTCTACCGTTTAATAGTTGATTGTTGTTGTTAGTTGTTAGTTGTTCTCTTCAAGGG
ACAAGGCTTGTACCAGGTAATGTACCACGACTTACGTCGTGTGTTTCTCTGGTAGGCTTCTCTCGTCATA
CGGACGAGGACAGCCTCCCTATAGTGAGTCGTATTAAGCGTCTTCGAATTCCAGAAATCATCCTTAGCGA
AAGCTAAGGATTTTTTTTATCTGAAATTCTGCCTCGTGATACGCCTATTTTTATAGGTTAATGTCATGAT
AATAATGGTTTCTTAGACGTCAGGTGGCACTCGAGTTGATCGGGCACGTAAGAGGTTCCAACTTTCACCA
TAATGAAATAAGATCACTACCGGGCGTATTTTTTGAGTTATCGAGATTTTCAGGAGCTAAGGAAGCTAAA
ATGGAGAAAAAAATCACTGGATATACCACCGTTGATATATCCCAATGGCATCGTAAAGAACATTTTGAGG
CATTTCAGTCAGTTGCTCAATGTACCTATAACCAGACCGTTCAGCTGGATATTACGGCCTTTTTAAAGAC
CGTAAAGAAAAATAAGCACAAGTTTTATCCGGCCTTTATTCACATTCTTGCCCGCCTGATGAATGCTCAT
CCGGAATTTCGTATGGCAATGAA
